Addgene plasmid #192609: pHR-PGK-LexA-CIB1-biLINuS-P2A-tagBFP
Purpose: Lentiviral vector for constitutive expression of LexA-CIB1-biLINuS-P2A-tagBFP.
Depositing lab: Yingxiao Wang. Depositing organization: University of California, San Diego (UCSD). Publication: Engineering light-controllable CAR T cells for cancer immunotherapy. Huang Z, Wu Y, Allen ME, Pan Y, Kyriakakis P, Lu S, Chang YJ, Wang X, Chien S, Wang Y. Sci Adv. 2020 Feb 19;6(8):eaay9209. doi: 10.1126/sciadv.aay9209. eCollection 2020 Feb. PubMed 32128416.
Backbone
  Vector backbone: pHR
  Vector type: Lentiviral, Synthetic Biology
Growth in bacteria
  Bacterial resistance: Ampicillin, 100 μg/mL
  Growth temperature: 37°C
  Growth strain: NEB Stable
  Copy number: High Copy
Gene/Insert
  Gene/Insert name: LexA-CIB1-biLINuS-P2A-tagBFP
  Promoter: PGK
  Tag / fusion protein: tagBFP (C terminal on insert)
  Cloning method: Gibson Cloning
  Sequencing primers: 5′ cacgtctgccgcgctgttctc; 3′ gatatcaagcttgcatgcctg
Terms and licenses: Academic/Nonprofit Terms; Industry Terms: Not Available to Industry
How to cite: pHR-PGK-LexA-CIB1-biLINuS-P2A-tagBFP was a gift from Yingxiao Wang (Addgene plasmid # 192609 ; http://n2t.net/addgene:192609 ; RRID:Addgene_192609)
