[The description below was written by a language model from this plasmid's Addgene catalogue record and pLannotate feature annotations shown in this document.]
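Description:
pHR-PGK-LexA-CIB1-biLINuS-P2A-tagBFP is an 11.5 kb HIV-1-based lentiviral transfer vector on the pHR backbone, built for constitutive expression of one half of a blue-light-controlled transcription system in mammalian cells. It is propagated in E. coli through a high-copy ColE1/pUC-type origin with ampicillin selection (AmpR). The backbone also carries remnants of older vector lineages, including an SV40 promoter followed by gpt fragments and SV40 small t intron/poly(A) sequences, plus partial TcR, rop and bom elements. The viral portion comprises a truncated 5' LTR, the Ψ packaging signal with a gag fragment, the RRE for Rev-dependent RNA export, the cPPT/CTS, a WPRE downstream of the payload to boost transcript expression, and a self-inactivating ΔU3 3' LTR that limits LTR-driven transcription after integration.

The payload is driven by the mouse PGK promoter and encodes the E. coli LexA DNA-binding domain fused to a fragment of Arabidopsis CIB1 (annotated as BHLH63), followed by biLINuS. No feature is labelled biLINuS. The region where it is expected was annotated as miniSOG, probably because both derive from plant LOV-type flavin-binding domains, though the record does not confirm this. By its name, biLINuS is a light-inducible nuclear localization signal. A P2A self-cleaving peptide, named in the insert but not annotated, separates this fusion from TagBFP, which marks transduced cells. CIB1 is the blue-light-dependent binding partner of cryptochrome CRY2, so this construct presumably supplies the DNA-binding component to be paired with a separate CRY2-activator and a LexA-operator reporter, neither of which is described here. The associated work concerns light-controllable CAR T cells.
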