Features (pLannotate 1.2.2; 36 found; start..end, strand, type, name):
     34..102     +  CDS            nef (fragment): NEF_HV1Z2 - Experimental evidence at protein level: Swiss-Prot protein existence level 1. Extracellular Nef protein targets CD4(+) T-lymphocytes for apoptosis by interacting with CXCR4 surface receptors. From Human immunodeficiency virus type 1 group M subtype D (isolate Z2/CDC-Z34) (HIV-1).
    104..337     +  LTR            3' LTR (ΔU3): self-inactivating 3' long terminal repeat (LTR) from HIV-1
    362..380     -  promoter       SP6 promoter: promoter for bacteriophage SP6 RNA polymerase
    608..887     +  CDS            TcR (fragment): tetracycline efflux protein; tet; confers resistance to tetracycline
    888..936     -  misc_feature   bom (fragment): basis of mobility region from pBR322
   1038..1073    -  CDS            rop (fragment): Rop protein, which maintains plasmids at low copy number; rop
   1168..1272    +  promoter       AmpR promoter: bla
   1273..2133    +  CDS            AmpR: β-lactamase; bla; confers resistance to ampicillin, carbenicillin, and related antibiotics
   2304..2892    +  rep_origin     ori: high-copy-number ColE1/pMB1/pBR322/pUC origin of replication
   3075..3131    +  CDS            lacI (fragment): lac repressor; lacI; The lac repressor binds to the lac operator to inhibit transcription in E. coli. This inhibition can be relieved by adding lactose or isopropyl-β-D-thiogalactopyranoside (IPTG).
   3138..3467    +  promoter       SV40 promoter: SV40 enhancer and early promoter
   3667..3786    +  CDS            gpt (fragment): XGPT_ECOLI - Also known as gpp, gxu. Experimental evidence at protein level: Swiss-Prot protein existence level 1. Purine salvage pathway enzyme that catalyzes the transfer of the ribosyl-5-phosphate group from 5-phospho-alpha-D-ribose 1- diphosphate (PRPP) to the N9 position of the 6-oxopurines guanine and xanthine to form the corresponding ribonucleotides GMP (guanosine 5'- monophosphate) and XMP (xanthosine 5'-monophosphate), with the release of PPi. To a lesser extent, also acts on hypoxanthine (PubMed:9100006, PubMed:3886014). Does not ribophosphorylate adenine (PubMed:3886014). From Esch
   3786..4121    +  CDS            gpt (fragment): XGPT_ECOLI - Also known as gpp, gxu. Experimental evidence at protein level: Swiss-Prot protein existence level 1. Purine salvage pathway enzyme that catalyzes the transfer of the ribosyl-5-phosphate group from 5-phospho-alpha-D-ribose 1- diphosphate (PRPP) to the N9 position of the 6-oxopurines guanine and xanthine to form the corresponding ribonucleotides GMP (guanosine 5'- monophosphate) and XMP (xanthosine 5'-monophosphate), with the release of PPi. To a lesser extent, also acts on hypoxanthine (PubMed:9100006, PubMed:3886014). Does not ribophosphorylate adenine (PubMed:3886014). From Esch
   4216..4521    +  CDS            frsA (fragment): FRSA_ECOLI - Also known as yafA. Experimental evidence at protein level: Swiss-Prot protein existence level 1. Catalyzes the hydrolysis of esters (PubMed:15808744). Displays esterase activity toward pNP-butyrate (PubMed:15808744). May stimulate mixed-acid fermentation by acting as a fermentation/respiration switch that down-regulates respiration and up- regulates fermentation rates (PubMed:15169777). From Escherichia coli (strain K12).
   4525..4599    +  CDS            small t antigen (fragment): SV40 (simian virus 40) small t antigen
   4601..4666    +  intron         small t intron: SV40 (simian virus 40) small t antigen intron
   4796..4816    +  CDS            SV40 NLS: nuclear localization signal of SV40 (simian virus 40) large T antigen
   5135..5218    +  CDS            large T antigen (fragment): large T antigen from SV40 (simian virus 40)
   5241..5375    +  polyA_signal   SV40 poly(A) signal: SV40 polyadenylation signal
   5542..5871    +  CDS            nef (fragment): NEF_HV1BR - Experimental evidence at protein level: Swiss-Prot protein existence level 1. Extracellular Nef protein targets CD4(+) T-lymphocytes for apoptosis by interacting with CXCR4 surface receptors (PubMed:14990729). From Human immunodeficiency virus type 1 group M subtype B (isolate BRU/LAI) (HIV-1).
   5919..6176    +  LTR            5' LTR (truncated): truncated 5' long terminal repeat (LTR) from HIV-1
   6223..6348    +  misc_feature   HIV-1 Ψ: packaging signal of human immunodeficiency virus type 1
   6332..6670    +  CDS            HIV-1 gag (fragment): gag protein from human immunodeficiency virus 1; gag
   6845..7078    +  misc_feature   RRE: The Rev response element (RRE) of HIV-1 allows for Rev-dependent mRNA export from the nucleus to the cytoplasm.
   7455..7555    +  CDS            Rev (fragment): human immunodeficiency virus 1 (HIV-1) Rev protein; rev; enhances nuclear export of unspliced and incompletely spliced viral mRNAs
   7592..7709    +  misc_feature   cPPT/CTS: central polypurine tract and central termination sequence of HIV-1
   7746..7768    -  misc_feature   MCS (fragment): pBluescript multiple cloning site
   7769..8268    +  promoter       PGK promoter: mouse phosphoglycerate kinase 1 promoter
   8302..8553    +  CDS            LexA BD: DNA-binding domain of E. coli LexA; lexA (truncated); binds the 16-bp palindromic sequence 5'-CTGTATATATATACAG-3'
   8599..9516    +  CDS            BHLH63 (fragment): BH063_ARATH - Also known as CIB1, EN84. Experimental evidence at protein level: Swiss-Prot protein existence level 1. Transcription factor that binds DNA to G box 5'-CACGTG-3' and, to a lower extent, to E-box 5'-CANNTG-3' in vitro. Binds to chromatin DNA of the FT gene and promotes its expression, and thus triggers flowering in response to blue light. From Arabidopsis thaliana (Mouse-ear cress).
   9571..9888    +  CDS            miniSOG: miniSOG is a basic (constitutively fluorescent) cyan fluorescent protein published in 2011, derived from Arabidopsis thaliana. It requires the cofactor flavin for fluorescence.
  10090..10791   +  CDS            TagBFP: monomeric blue fluorescent protein mammalian codon-optimized
  10840..10870   +  misc_feature   MCS (fragment): pUC18/19 multiple cloning site
  10871..10889   +  misc_feature   MCS (fragment): pBluescript multiple cloning site
  10889..11477   +  misc_feature   WPRE: woodchuck hepatitis virus posttranscriptional regulatory element
  11478..17      +  misc_feature   MCS (fragment) (across the origin): pBluescript multiple cloning site
>Addgene plasmid #192609 | pHR-PGK-LexA-CIB1-biLINuS-P2A-tagBFP | addgene full sequence | sequence record 376880 | Addgene NGS Result
ACCGTCGACCTCGAGGGAATTAATTCGAGCTCGGTACCTTTAAGACCAATGACTTACAAGGCAGCTGTAG
ATCTTAGCCACTTTTTAAAAGAAAAGGGGGGACTGGAAGGGCTAATTCACTCCCAACGAAGACAAGATCT
GCTTTTTGCTTGTACTGGGTCTCTCTGGTTAGACCAGATCTGAGCCTGGGAGCTCTCTGGCTAACTAGGG
AACCCACTGCTTAAGCCTCAATAAAGCTTGCCTTGAGTGCTTCAAGTAGTGTGTGCCCGTCTGTTGTGTG
ACTCTGGTAACTAGAGATCCCTCAGACCCTTTTAGTCAGTGTGGAAAATCTCTAGCAGCATCTAGAATTA
ATTCCGTGTATTCTATAGTGTCACCTAAATCGTATGTGTATGATACATAAGGTTATGTATTAATTGTAGC
CGCGTTCTAACGACAATATGTACAAGCCTAATTGTGTAGCATCTGGCTTACTGAAGCAGACCCTATCATC
TCTCTCGTAAACTGCCGTCAGAGTCGGTTTGGTTGGACGAACCTTCTGAGTTTCTGGTAACGCCGTCCCG
CACCCGGAAATGGTCAGCGAACCAATCAGCAGGGTCATCGCTAGCCAGATCCTCTACGCCGGACGCATCG
TGGCCGGCATCACCGGCGCCACAGGTGCGGTTGCTGGCGCCTATATCGCCGACATCACCGATGGGGAAGA
TCGGGCTCGCCACTTCGGGCTCATGAGCGCTTGTTTCGGCGTGGGTATGGTGGCAGGCCCCGTGGCCGGG
GGACTGTTGGGCGCCATCTCCTTGCATGCACCATTCCTTGCGGCGGCGGTGCTCAACGGCCTCAACCTAC
TACTGGGCTGCTTCCTAATGCAGGAGTCGCATAAGGGAGAGCGTCGAATGGTGCACTCTCAGTACAATCT
GCTCTGATGCCGCATAGTTAAGCCAGCCCCGACACCCGCCAACACCCGCTGACGCGCCCTGACGGGCTTG
TCTGCTCCCGGCATCCGCTTACAGACAAGCTGTGACCGTCTCCGGGAGCTGCATGTGTCAGAGGTTTTCA
CCGTCATCACCGAAACGCGCGAGACGAAAGGGCCTCGTGATACGCCTATTTTTATAGGTTAATGTCATGA
TAATAATGGTTTCTTAGACGTCAGGTGGCACTTTTCGGGGAAATGTGCGCGGAACCCCTATTTGTTTATT
TTTCTAAATACATTCAAATATGTATCCGCTCATGAGACAATAACCCTGATAAATGCTTCAATAATATTGA
AAAAGGAAGAGTATGAGTATTCAACATTTCCGTGTCGCCCTTATTCCCTTTTTTGCGGCATTTTGCCTTC
CTGTTTTTGCTCACCCAGAAACGCTGGTGAAAGTAAAAGATGCTGAAGATCAGTTGGGTGCACGAGTGGG
TTACATCGAACTGGATCTCAACAGCGGTAAGATCCTTGAGAGTTTTCGCCCCGAAGAACGTTTTCCAATG
ATGAGCACTTTTAAAGTTCTGCTATGTGGCGCGGTATTATCCCGTATTGACGCCGGGCAAGAGCAACTCG
GTCGCCGCATACACTATTCTCAGAATGACTTGGTTGAGTACTCACCAGTCACAGAAAAGCATCTTACGGA
TGGCATGACAGTAAGAGAATTATGCAGTGCTGCCATAACCATGAGTGATAACACTGCGGCCAACTTACTT
CTGACAACGATCGGAGGACCGAAGGAGCTAACCGCTTTTTTGCACAACATGGGGGATCATGTAACTCGCC
TTGATCGTTGGGAACCGGAGCTGAATGAAGCCATACCAAACGACGAGCGTGACACCACGATGCCTGTAGC
AATGGCAACAACGTTGCGCAAACTATTAACTGGCGAACTACTTACTCTAGCTTCCCGGCAACAATTAATA
GACTGGATGGAGGCGGATAAAGTTGCAGGACCACTTCTGCGCTCGGCCCTTCCGGCTGGCTGGTTTATTG
CTGATAAATCTGGAGCCGGTGAGCGTGGGTCTCGCGGTATCATTGCAGCACTGGGGCCAGATGGTAAGCC
CTCCCGTATCGTAGTTATCTACACGACGGGGAGTCAGGCAACTATGGATGAACGAAATAGACAGATCGCT
GAGATAGGTGCCTCACTGATTAAGCATTGGTAACTGTCAGACCAAGTTTACTCATATATACTTTAGATTG
ATTTAAAACTTCATTTTTAATTTAAAAGGATCTAGGTGAAGATCCTTTTTGATAATCTCATGACCAAAAT
CCCTTAACGTGAGTTTTCGTTCCACTGAGCGTCAGACCCCGTAGAAAAGATCAAAGGATCTTCTTGAGAT
CCTTTTTTTCTGCGCGTAATCTGCTGCTTGCAAACAAAAAAACCACCGCTACCAGCGGTGGTTTGTTTGC
CGGATCAAGAGCTACCAACTCTTTTTCCGAAGGTAACTGGCTTCAGCAGAGCGCAGATACCAAATACTGT
TCTTCTAGTGTAGCCGTAGTTAGGCCACCACTTCAAGAACTCTGTAGCACCGCCTACATACCTCGCTCTG
CTAATCCTGTTACCAGTGGCTGCTGCCAGTGGCGATAAGTCGTGTCTTACCGGGTTGGACTCAAGACGAT
AGTTACCGGATAAGGCGCAGCGGTCGGGCTGAACGGGGGGTTCGTGCACACAGCCCAGCTTGGAGCGAAC
GACCTACACCGAACTGAGATACCTACAGCGTGAGCTATGAGAAAGCGCCACGCTTCCCGAAGGGAGAAAG
GCGGACAGGTATCCGGTAAGCGGCAGGGTCGGAACAGGAGAGCGCACGAGGGAGCTTCCAGGGGGAAACG
CCTGGTATCTTTATAGTCCTGTCGGGTTTCGCCACCTCTGACTTGAGCGTCGATTTTTGTGATGCTCGTC
AGGGGGGCGGAGCCTATGGAAAAACGCCAGCAACGCGGCCTTTTTACGGTTCCTGGCCTTTTGCTGGCCT
TTTGCTCACATGTTCTTTCCTGCGTTATCCCCTGATTCTGTGGATAACCGTATTACCGCCTTTGAGTGAG
CTGATACCGCTCGCCGCAGCCGAACGACCGAGCGCAGCGAGTCAGTGAGCGAGGAAGCGGAAGAGCGCCC
AATACGCAAACCGCCTCTCCCCGCGCGTTGGCCGATTCATTAATGCAGCTGTGGAATGTGTGTCAGTTAG
GGTGTGGAAAGTCCCCAGGCTCCCCAGCAGGCAGAAGTATGCAAAGCATGCATCTCAATTAGTCAGCAAC
CAGGTGTGGAAAGTCCCCAGGCTCCCCAGCAGGCAGAAGTATGCAAAGCATGCATCTCAATTAGTCAGCA
ACCATAGTCCCGCCCCTAACTCCGCCCATCCCGCCCCTAACTCCGCCCAGTTCCGCCCATTCTCCGCCCC
ATGGCTGACTAATTTTTTTTATTTATGCAGAGGCCGAGGCCGCCTCGGCCTCTGAGCTATTCCAGAAGTA
GTGAGGAGGCTTTTTTGGAGGCCTAGGCTTTTGCAAAAAGCTTGGACACAAGACAGGCTTGCGAGATATG
TTTGAGAATACCACTTTATCCCGCGTCAGGGAGAGGCAGTGCGTAAAAAGACGCGGACTCATGTGAAATA
CTGGTTTTTAGTGCGCCAGATCTCTATAATCTCGCGCAACCTATTTTCCCCTCGAACACTTTTTAAGCCG
TAGATAAACAGGCTGGGACACTTCACATGAGCGAAAAATACATCGTCACCTGGGACATGTTGCAGATCCA
TGCACGTAAACTCGCAAGCCGACTGATGCCTTCTGAACAATGGAAAGGCATTATTGCCGTAAGCCGTGGC
GGTCTGTACCGGGTGCGTTACTGGCGCGTGAACTGGGTATTCGTCATGTCGATACCGTTTGTATTTCCAG
CTACGATCACGACAACCAGCGCGAGCTTAAAGTGCTGAAACGCGCAGAAGGCGATGGCGAAGGCTTCATC
GTTATTGATGACCTGGTGGATACCGGTGGTACTGCGGTTGCGATTCGTGAAATGTATCCAAAAGCGCACT
TTGTCACCATCTTCGCAAAACCGGCTGGTCGTCCGCTGGTTGATGACTATGTTGTTGATATCCCGCAAGA
TACCTGGATTGAACAGCCGTGGGATATGGGCGTCGTATTCGTCCCGCCAATCTCCGGTCGCTAATCTTTT
CAACGCCTGGCACTGCCGGGCGTTGTTCTTTTTAACTTCAGGCGGGTTACAATAGTTTCCAGTAAGTATT
CTGGAGGCTGCATCCATGACACAGGCAAACCTGAGCGAAACCCTGTTCAAACCCCGCTTTAAACATCCTG
AAACCTCGACGCTAGTCCGCCGCTTTAATCACGGCGCACAACCGCCTGTGCAGTCGGCCCTTGATGGTAA
AACCATCCCTCACTGGTATCGCATGATTAACCGTCTGATGTGGATCTGGCGCGGCATTGACCCACGCGAA
ATCCTCGACGTCCAGGCACGTATTGTGATGAGCGATGCCGAACGTACCGACGATGATTTATACGATACGG
TGATTGGCTACCGTGGCGGCAACTGGATTTATGAGTGGGCCCCGGATCTTTGTGAAGGAACCTTACTTCT
GTGGTGTGACATAATTGGACAAACTACCTACAGAGATTTAAAGCTCTAAGGTAAATATAAAATTTTTAAG
TGTATAATGTGTTAAACTACTGATTCTAATTGTTTGTGTATTTTAGATTCCAACCTATGGAACTGATGAA
TGGGAGCAGTGGTGGAATGCCTTTAATGAGGAAAACCTGTTTTGCTCAGAAGAAATGCCATCTAGTGATG
ATGAGGCTACTGCTGACTCTCAACATTCTACTCCTCCAAAAAAGAAGAGAAAGGTAGAAGACCCCAAGGA
CTTTCCTTCAGAATTGCTAAGTTTTTTGAGTCATGCTGTGTTTAGTAATAGAACTCTTGCTTGCTTTGCT
ATTTACACCACAAAGGAAAAAGCTGCACTGCTATACAAGAAAATTATGGAAAAATATTCTGTAACCTTTA
TAAGTAGGCATAACAGTTATAATCATAACATACTGTTTTTTCTTACTCCACACAGGCATAGAGTGTCTGC
TATTAATAACTATGCTCAAAAATTGTGTACCTTTAGCTTTTTAATTTGTAAAGGGGTTAATAAGGAATAT
TTGATGTATAGTGCCTTGACTAGAGATCATAATCAGCCATACCACATTTGTAGAGGTTTTACTTGCTTTA
AAAAACCTCCCACACCTCCCCCTGAACCTGAAACATAAAATGAATGCAATTGTTGTTGTTAACTTGTTTA
TTGCAGCTTATAATGGTTACAAATAAAGCAATAGCATCACAAATTTCACAAATAAAGCATTTTTTTCACT
GCATTCTAGTTGTGGTTTGTCCAAACTCATCAATGTATCTTATCATGTCTGGATCAACTGGATAACTCAA
GCTAACCAAAATCATCCCAAACTTCCCACCCCATACCCTATTACCACTGCCAATTACCTGTGGTTTCATT
TACTCTAAACCTGTGATTCCTCTGAATTATTTTCATTTTAAAGAAATTGTATTTGTTAAATATGTACTAC
AAACTTAGTAGTTGGAAGGGCTAATTCACTCCCAAAGAAGACAAGATATCCTTGATCTGTGGATCTACCA
CACACAAGGCTACTTCCCTGATTAGCAGAACTACACACCAGGGCCAGGGGTCAGATATCCACTGACCTTT
GGATGGTGCTACAAGCTAGTACCAGTTGAGCCAGATAAGGTAGAAGAGGCCAATAAAGGAGAGAACACCA
GCTTGTTACACCCTGTGAGCCTGCATGGGATGGATGACCCGGAGAGAGAAGTGTTAGAGTGGAGGTTTGA
CAGCCGCCTAGCATTTCATCACGTGGCCCGAGAGCTGCATCCGGAGTACTTCAAGAACTGCTGATATCGA
GCTTGCTACAAGGGACTTTCCGCTGGGGACTTTCCAGGGAGGCGTGGCCTGGGCGGGACTGGGGAGTGGC
GAGCCCTCAGATCCTGCATATAAGCAGCTGCTTTTTGCCTGTACTGGGTCTCTCTGGTTAGACCAGATCT
GAGCCTGGGAGCTCTCTGGCTAACTAGGGAACCCACTGCTTAAGCCTCAATAAAGCTTGCCTTGAGTGCT
TCAAGTAGTGTGTGCCCGTCTGTTGTGTGACTCTGGTAACTAGAGATCCCTCAGACCCTTTTAGTCAGTG
TGGAAAATCTCTAGCAGTGGCGCCCGAACAGGGACTTGAAAGCGAAAGGGAAACCAGAGGAGCTCTCTCG
ACGCAGGACTCGGCTTGCTGAAGCGCGCACGGCAAGAGGCGAGGGGCGGCGACTGGTGAGTACGCCAAAA
ATTTTGACTAGCGGAGGCTAGAAGGAGAGAGATGGGTGCGAGAGCGTCAGTATTAAGCGGGGGAGAATTA
GATCGCGATGGGAAAAAATTCGGTTAAGGCCAGGGGGAAAGAAAAAATATAAATTAAAACATATAGTATG
GGCAAGCAGGGAGCTAGAACGATTCGCAGTTAATCCTGGCCTGTTAGAAACATCAGAAGGCTGTAGACAA
ATACTGGGACAGCTACAACCATCCCTTCAGACAGGATCAGAAGAACTTAGATCATTATATAATACAGTAG
CAACCCTCTATTGTGTGCATCAAAGGATAGAGATAAAAGACACCAAGGAAGCTTTAGACAAGATAGAGGA
AGAGCAAAACAAAAGTAAGACCACCGCACAGCAAGCGGCCGGCCGCTGATCTTCAGACCTGGAGGAGGAG
ATATGAGGGACAATTGGAGAAGTGAATTATATAAATATAAAGTAGTAAAAATTGAACCATTAGGAGTAGC
ACCCACCAAGGCAAAGAGAAGAGTGGTGCAGAGAGAAAAAAGAGCAGTGGGAATAGGAGCTTTGTTCCTT
GGGTTCTTGGGAGCAGCAGGAAGCACTATGGGCGCAGCGTCAATGACGCTGACGGTACAGGCCAGACAAT
TATTGTCTGGTATAGTGCAGCAGCAGAACAATTTGCTGAGGGCTATTGAGGCGCAACAGCATCTGTTGCA
ACTCACAGTCTGGGGCATCAAGCAGCTCCAGGCAAGAATCCTGGCTGTGGAAAGATACCTAAAGGATCAA
CAGCTCCTGGGGATTTGGGGTTGCTCTGGAAAACTCATTTGCACCACTGCTGTGCCTTGGAATGCTAGTT
GGAGTAATAAATCTCTGGAACAGATTTGGAATCACACGACCTGGATGGAGTGGGACAGAGAAATTAACAA
TTACACAAGCTTAATACACTCCTTAATTGAAGAATCGCAAAACCAGCAAGAAAAGAATGAACAAGAATTA
TTGGAATTAGATAAATGGGCAAGTTTGTGGAATTGGTTTAACATAACAAATTGGCTGTGGTATATAAAAT
TATTCATAATGATAGTAGGAGGCTTGGTAGGTTTAAGAATAGTTTTTGCTGTACTTTCTATAGTGAATAG
AGTTAGGCAGGGATATTCACCATTATCGTTTCAGACCCACCTCCCAACCCCGAGGGGACCCGACAGGCCC
GAAGGAATAGAAGAAGAAGGTGGAGAGAGAGACAGAGACAGATCCATTCGATTAGTGAACGGATCTCGAC
GGTATCGCCAAATGGCAGTATTCATCCACAATTTTAAAAGAAAAGGGGGGATTGGGGGGTACAGTGCAGG
GGAAAGAATAGTAGACATAATAGCAACAGACATACAAACTAAAGAATTACAAAAACAAATTACAAAAATT
CAAAATTTTCGGGTTTATTACAGGGACAGCAGAGATCCAGTTTGGATCGATAAGCTTGATATCGAATTGG
GTAGGGGAGGCGCTTTTCCCAAGGCAGTCTGGAGCATGCGCTTTAGCAGCCCCGCTGGGCACTTGGCGCT
ACACAAGTGGCCTCTGGCCTCGCACACATTCCACATCCACCGGTAGGCGCCAACCGGCTCCGTTCTTTGG
TGGCCCCTTCGCGCCACCTTCTACTCCTCCCCTAGTCAGGAAGTTCCCCCCCGCCCCGCAGCTCGCGTCG
TGCAGGACGTGACAAATGGAAGTAGCACGTCTCACTAGTCTCGTGCAGATGGACAGCACCGCTGAGCAAT
GGAAGCGGGTAGGCCTTTGGGGCAGCGGCCAATAGCAGCTTTGCTCCTTCGCTTTCTGGGCTCAGAGGCT
GGGAAGGGGTGGGTCCGGGGGCGGGCTCAGGGGCGGGCTCAGGGGCGGGGCGGGCGCCCGAAGGTCCTCC
GGAGGCCCGGCATTCTGCACGCTTCAAAAGCGCACGTCTGCCGCGCTGTTCTCCTCTTCCTCATCTCCGG
GCCTTTCGAATTCCGACCTGCAGCCCAAGCTTACCGCCACCATGAAAGCGTTAACGGCCAGGCAACAAGA
GGTGTTTGATCTCATCCGTGATCACATCAGCCAGACAGGTATGCCGCCGACGCGTGCGGAAATCGCGCAG
CGTTTGGGGTTCCGTTCCCCAAACGCGGCTGAAGAACATCTGAAGGCGCTGGCACGCAAAGGCGTTATTG
AAATTGTTTCCGGCGCATCACGCGGGATTCGTCTGTTGCAGGAAGAGGAAGAAGGGTTGCCGCTGGTAGG
TCGTGTGGCTGCCGGTGAACCAGCTAGCGGCGGCGGCGGCAGCGGCGGCGGCGGCAGCAACGGCGCGATT
GGTGGGGATTTGCTGCTTAACTTTCCCGACATGTCCGTGTTGGAACGTCAGCGCGCACATTTGAAGTATC
TTAACCCCACCTTCGACTCCCCGTTGGCCGGGTTCTTTGCGGACTCATCTATGATTACGGGAGGGGAAAT
GGACAGCTACCTCTCAACGGCCGGATTGAATCTTCCGATGATGTATGGAGAAACCACTGTAGAAGGCGAC
TCGCGACTCTCGATTTCGCCTGAAACGACGCTGGGAACAGGGAACTTCAAGGCGGCGAAATTCGACACGG
AGACAAAAGATTGCAACGAAGCGGCGAAGAAAATGACCATGAATCGCGATGATCTGGTAGAGGAGGGAGA
GGAGGAAAAGTCGAAGATTACTGAACAGAACAATGGGTCTACCAAAAGTATCAAAAAGATGAAGCACAAA
GCTAAGAAAGAAGAGAACAATTTCAGCAATGACAGCAGTAAAGTCACAAAAGAACTGGAGAAAACGGATT
ACATTCACGTGAGGGCGCGACGAGGGCAGGCTACAGATTCACATTCAATTGCGGAGAGAGTACGGAGAGA
GAAAATCTCAGAAAGGATGAAGTTCCTCCAAGACCTTGTGCCAGGTTGTGACAAGATCACAGGCAAAGCA
GGAATGCTGGATGAGATCATCAACTACGTCCAATCGTTGCAAAGACAAATTGAGTTTCTCTCGATGAAAC
TGGCCATCGTGAATCCTAGACCGGATTTCGACATGGATGACATCTTTGCGAAAGAAGTGGCATCCACTCC
CATGACGGTTGTGCCCTCACCGGAGATGGTCTTGTCTGGTTACAGCCACGAAATGGTGCATTCGGGTTAT
TCAAGCGAGATGGTCAATTCGGGATACCTTCACGTCAATCCCATGCAGCAGGTGAATACTTCCAGTGGCG
GCGGCGGCAGCGGCGGCGGCGGCAGCGGCTTGGCTACTACACTTGAACGTATTGAGAAGAACTTTGTCAT
TACTGACCCAAGATTGCCAGATAATCCCATTATATTCGCGTCCGATAGTTTCTTGCAGTTGACAGAATAT
AGCCGTGAAGAAATTTTGGGAAGAAACTGCAGGTTTCTACAAGGTCCTGAAACTGATCGCGCGACAGTGA
GAAAAATTAGAGATGCCATAGATAACCAAACAGAGGTCACTGTTCAGCTGATTAATTATACAAAGAGTGG
TAAAAAGTTCTGGAACCTCTTTCACTTGCAGCCTATGCGAGATCAGAAGGGAGATGTCCAGTACTTTATT
GGGGTTCAGTTGGATGGAACTGAGCATGTCCGAGATGCTGCCGAGAGAGAGGGAGTCATGCTGATTAAGA
AAACTGCAGAAAATATTGACGAGGCCGCAAAGAGACTGCCCGACGCCAACCTGGCAGCCGCAGCCAAGAA
GAAAAAGCTGGACGGAAGCGGAGCTACTAACTTCAGCCTGCTGAAGCAGGCTGGAGACGTGGAGGAGAAC
CCTGGACCTATGAGCGAGCTGATTAAGGAGAACATGCACATGAAGCTGTACATGGAGGGCACCGTGGACA
ACCATCACTTCAAGTGCACATCCGAGGGCGAAGGCAAGCCCTACGAGGGCACCCAGACCATGAGAATCAA
GGTGGTCGAGGGCGGCCCTCTCCCCTTCGCCTTCGACATCCTGGCTACTAGCTTCCTCTACGGCAGCAAG
ACCTTCATCAACCACACCCAGGGCATCCCCGACTTCTTCAAGCAGTCCTTCCCTGAGGGCTTCACATGGG
AGAGAGTCACCACATACGAAGACGGGGGCGTGCTGACCGCTACCCAGGACACCAGCCTCCAGGACGGCTG
CCTCATCTACAACGTCAAGATCAGAGGGGTGAACTTCACATCCAACGGCCCTGTGATGCAGAAGAAAACA
CTCGGCTGGGAGGCCTTCACCGAGACGCTGTACCCCGCTGACGGCGGCCTGGAAGGCAGAAACGACATGG
CCCTGAAGCTCGTGGGCGGGAGCCATCTGATCGCAAACATCAAGACCACATATAGATCCAAGAAACCCGC
TAAGAACCTCAAGATGCCTGGCGTCTACTATGTGGACTACAGACTGGAAAGAATCAAGGAGGCCAACAAC
GAGACCTACGTCGAGCAGCACGAGGTGGCAGTGGCCAGATACTGCGACCTCCCTAGCAAACTGGGGCACA
AGCTTAATTAAGCGGCCGCAACTCCCACCTGCAACATGCGTGACTGACTGAGGCCGCGACTCTAGAGTCG
ACCTGCAGGCATGCAAGCTTGATATCAAGCTTATCGATAATCAACCTCTGGATTACAAAATTTGTGAAAG
ATTGACTGGTATTCTTAACTATGTTGCTCCTTTTACGCTATGTGGATACGCTGCTTTAATGCCTTTGTAT
CATGCTATTGCTTCCCGTATGGCTTTCATTTTCTCCTCCTTGTATAAATCCTGGTTGCTGTCTCTTTATG
AGGAGTTGTGGCCCGTTGTCAGGCAACGTGGCGTGGTGTGCACTGTGTTTGCTGACGCAACCCCCACTGG
TTGGGGCATTGCCACCACCTGTCAGCTCCTTTCCGGGACTTTCGCTTTCCCCCTCCCTATTGCCACGGCG
GAACTCATCGCCGCCTGCCTTGCCCGCTGCTGGACAGGGGCTCGGCTGTTGGGCACTGACAATTCCGTGG
TGTTGTCGGGGAAATCATCGTCCTTTCCTTGGCTGCTCGCCTGTGTTGCCACCTGGATTCTGCGCGGGAC
GTCCTTCTGCTACGTCCCTTCGGCCCTCAATCCAGCGGACCTTCCTTCCCGCGGCCTGCTGCCGGCTCTG
CGGCCTCTTCCGCGTCTTCGCCTTCGCCCTCAGACGAGTCGGATCTCCCTTTGGGCCGCCTCCCCGCATC
GAT
